>Addgene plasmid #232657 | pXJ-Nluc-_(PLRSKK)-CA1-19 | addgene full sequence | sequence record 464229 | Addgene NGS Result
CGTTACATAACTTACGGTAAATGGCCCGCCTGGCTGACCGCCCAACGACCCCCGCCCATTGACGTCAATA
ATGACGTATGTTCCCATAGTAACGCCAATAGGGACTTTCCATTGACGTCAATGGGTGGAGTATTTACGGT
AAACTGCCCACTTGGCAGTACATCAAGTGTATCATATGCCAAGTACGCCCCCTATTGACGTCAATGACGG
TAAATGGCCCGCCTGGCATTATGCCCAGTACATGACCTTATGGGACTTTCCTACTTGGCAGTACATCTAC
GTATTAGTCATCGCTATTACCATGGTGATGCGGTTTTGGCAGTACATCAATGGGCGTGGATAGCGGTTTG
ACTCACGGGGATTTCCAAGTCTCCACCCCATTGACGTCAATGGGAGTTTGTTTTGGCACCAAAATCAACG
GGACTTTCCAAAATGTCGTAACAACTCCGCCCCATTGACGCAAATGGGCGGTAGGCGTGTACGGTGGGAG
GTCTATATAAGCAGAGCTCGTTTAGTGAACCGTCAGATCGCCTGGAGACGCCATCCACGCTGTTTTGACC
TCCATAGAAGACACCGGGACCGATCCAGCCTCCGCGGCCGGGAACGGTGCATTGGAACGGACCCCTAGGC
TTTTGCAAAAAGCTCCGGATCGATCCTGAGAACTTCAGGGTGAGTTTGGGGACCCTTGATTGTTCTTTCT
TTTTCGCTATTGTAAAATTCATGTTATATGGAGGGGGCAAAGTTTTCAGGGTGTTGTTTAGAATGGGAAG
ATGTCCCTTGTATCACCATGGACCCTCATGATAATTTTGTTTCTTTCACTTTCTACTCTGTTGACAACCA
TTGTCTCCTCTTATTTTCTTTTCATTTTCTGTAACTTTTTCGTTAAACTTTAGCTTGCATTTGTAACGAA
TTTTTAAATTCACTTTTGTTTATTTGTCAGATTGTAAGTACTTTCTCTAATCACTTTTTTTTCAAGGCAA
TCAGGGTATATTATATTGTACTTCAGCACAGTTTTAGAGAACAATTGTTATAATTAAATGATAAGGTAGA
ATATTTCTGCATATAAATTCTGGCTGGCGTGGAAATATTCTTATTGGTAGAAACAACTACATCCTGGTCA
TCATCCTGCCTTTCTCTTTATGGTTACAATGATATACACTGTTTGAGATGAGGATAAAATACTCTGAGTC
CAAACCGGGCCCCTCTGCTAACCATGTTCATGCCTTCTTCTTTTTCCTACAGCTCCTGGGCAACGTGCTG
GTTATTGTGCTGTCTCATCATTTTGGCAAAGAATTGTAATACGACTCACTAAGGGCGGCCGCCACCATGA
ACTCCTTCTCCACAAGCGCCTTCGGTCCAGTTGCCTTCTCCCTGGGCCTGCTCCTGGTGTTGCCTGCTGC
CTTCCCTGCCCCAGTCTTCACACTCGAAGATTTCGTTGGGGACTGGCGACAGACAGCCGGCTACAACCTG
GACCAAGTCCTTGAACAGGGAGGTGTGTCCAGTTTGTTTCAGAATCTCGGGGTGTCCGTAACTCCGATCC
AAAGGATTGTCCTGAGCGGTGAAAATGGGCTGAAGATCGACATCCATGTCATCATCCCGTATGAAGGTCT
GAGCGGCGACCAAATGGGCCAGATCGAAAAAATTTTTAAGGTGGTGTACCCTGTGGATGATCATCACTTT
AAGGTGATCCTGCACTATGGCACACTGGTAATCGACGGGGTTACGCCGAACATGATCGACTATTTCGGAC
GGCCGTATGAAGGCATCGCCGTGTTCGACGGCAAAAAGATCACTGTAACAGGGACCCTGTGGAACGGCAA
CAAAATTATCGACGAGCGCCTGATCAACCCCGACGGCTCCCTGCTGTTCCGAGTAACCATCAACGGAGTG
ACCGGCTGGCGGCTGTGCGAACGCATTCTGGCGGCTCCTGATGTGCAGGATTGCCCCGAGTGCACACTGC
AGGAGAACCCTTTTTTTTCCCAGCCCGGCGCCCCCATCCTGCAGTGTATGGGCTGCTGTTTCTCCAGGGC
CTACCCTACCCCTCTGAGGAGCAAGAAGACCATGCTGGTGCAGAAGAACGTGACAAGCGAGTCCACATGC
TGCGTGGCCAAGAGCTACAATAGGGTGACCGTGATGGGCGGCTTCAAGGTGGAGAACCACACCGCCTGCC
ACTGCAGCACCTGTTACTACCACAAGTCCCTGAGGAGATTCATCGAGCAGAAGATCACAAAGAGAAAGAA
GGAGAAGTACTGGCCTGAGCAGAAGCTGATCAGCGAGGAGGATCTGTGACTCGAGGGGGGGCCCGGTACC
TTAATTAATTAAGGTACCAGGTAAGTGTACCCAATTCGCCCTATAGTGAGTCGTATTACAATTCACTCGA
TCGCCCTTCCCAACAGTTGCGCAGCCTGAATGGCGAATGGAGATCCAATTTTTAAGTGTATAATGTGTTA
AACTACTGATTCTAATTGTTTGTGTATTTTAGATTCACAGTCCCAAGGCTCATTTCAGGCCCCTCAGTCC
TCACAGTCTGTTCATGATCATAATCAGCCATACCACATTTGTAGAGGTTTTACTTGCTTTAAAAAACCTC
CCACACCTCCCCCTGAACCTGAAACATAAAATGAATGCAATTGTTGTTGTTAACTTGTTTATTGCAGCTT
ATAATGGTTACAAATAAAGCAATAGCATCACAAATTTCACAAATAAAGCATTTTTTTCACTGCATTCTAG
TTGTGGTTTGTCCAAACTCATCAATGTATCTTAACGCGCGACTCTAGACTCTTCCGCTTCCTCGCTCACT
GACTCGCTGCGCTCGGTCGTTCGGCTGCGGCGAGCGGTATCAGCTCACTCAAAGGCGGTAATACGGTTAT
CCACAGAATCAGGGGATAACGCAGGAAAGAACATGTGAGCAAAAGGCCAGCAAAAGGCCAGGAACCGTAA
AAAGGCCGCGTTGCTGGCGTTTTTCCATAGGCTCCGCCCCCCTGACGAGCATCACAAAAATCGACGCTCA
AGTCAGAGGTGGCGAAACCCGACAGGACTATAAAGATACCAGGCGTTTCCCCCTGGAAGCTCCCTCGTGC
GCTCTCCTGTTCCGACCCTGCCGCTTACCGGATACCTGTCCGCCTTTCTCCCTTCGGGAAGCGTGGCGCT
TTCTCATAGCTCACGCTGTAGGTATCTCAGTTCGGTGTAGGTCGTTCGCTCCAAGCTGGGCTGTGTGCAC
GAACCCCCCGTTCAGCCCGACCGCTGCGCCTTATCCGGTAACTATCGTCTTGAGTCCAACCCGGTAAGAC
ACGACTTATCGCCACTGGCAGCAGCCACTGGTAACAGGATTAGCAGAGCGAGGTATGTAGGCGGTGCTAC
AGAGTTCTTGAAGTGGTGGCCTAACTACGGCTACACTAGAAGAACAGTATTTGGTATCTGCGCTCTGCTG
AAGCCAGTTACCTTCGGAAAAAGAGTTGGTAGCTCTTGATCCGGCAAACAAACCACCGCTGGTAGCGGTG
GTTTTTTTGTTTGCAAGCAGCAGATTACGCGCAGAAAAAAAGGATCTCAAGAAGATCCTTTGATCTTTTC
TACGGGGTCTGACGCTCAGTGGAACGAAAACTCACGTTAAGGGATTTTGGTCATGAGATTATCAAAAAGG
ATCTTCACCTAGATCCTTTTAAATTAAAAATGAAGTTTTAAATCAATCTAAAGTATATATGAGTAAACTT
GGTCTGACAGTTACCAATGCTTAATCAGTGAGGCACCTATCTCAGCGATCTGTCTATTTCGTTCATCCAT
AGTTGCCTGACTCCCCGTCGTGTAGATAACTACGATACGGGAGGGCTTACCATCTGGCCCCAGTGCTGCA
ATGATACCGCGAGACCCACGCTCACCGGCTCCAGATTTATCAGCAATAAACCAGCCAGCCGGAAGGGCCG
AGCGCAGAAGTGGTCCTGCAACTTTATCCGCCTCCATCCAGTCTATTAATTGTTGCCGGGAAGCTAGAGT
AAGTAGTTCGCCAGTTAATAGTTTGCGCAACGTTGTTGCCATTGCTACAGGCATCGTGGTGTCACGCTCG
TCGTTTGGTATGGCTTCATTCAGCTCCGGTTCCCAACGATCAAGGCGAGTTACATGATCCCCCATGTTGT
GCAAAAAAGCGGTTAGCTCCTTCGGTCCTCCGATCGTTGTCAGAAGTAAGTTGGCCGCAGTGTTATCACT
CATGGTTATGGCAGCACTGCATAATTCTCTTACTGTCATGCCATCCGTAAGATGCTTTTCTGTGACTGGT
GAGTACTCAACCAAGTCATTCTGAGAATAGTGTATGCGGCGACCGAGTTGCTCTTGCCCGGCGTCAATAC
GGGATAATACCGCGCCACATAGCAGAACTTTAAAAGTGCTCATCATTGGAAAACGTTCTTCGGGGCGAAA
ACTCTCAAGGATCTTACCGCTGTTGAGATCCAGTTCGATGTAACCCACTCGTGCACCCAACTGATCTTCA
GCATCTTTTACTTTCACCAGCGTTTCTGGGTGAGCAAAAACAGGAAGGCAAAATGCCGCAAAAAAGGGAA
TAAGGGCGACACGGAAATGTTGAATACTCATACTCTTCCTTTTTCAATATTATTGAAGCATTTATCAGGG
TTATTGTCTCATGAGCGGATACATATTTGAATGTATTTAGAAAAATAAACAAATAGGGGTTCCGCGCACA
TTTCCCCGAAAAGTGCCACCTGACGTCTAAGAAACCATTATTATCATGACATTAACCTATAAAAATAGGC
GTATCACGAGGCCCTTTCGTCTCGCGCGTTTCGGTGATGACGGTGAAAACCTCTGACACATGCAGCTCCC
GGAGACGGTCACAGCTTGTCTGTAAGCGGATGCCGGGAGCAGACAAGCCCGTCAGGGCGCGTCAGCGGGT
GTTGGCGGGTGTCGGGGCTGGCTTAACTATGCGGCATCAGAGCAGATTGTACTGAGAGTGCACCATATGC
GGTGTGAAATACCGCACAGATGCGTAAGGAGAAAATACCGCATCAGGAAATTGTAAGCGTTAATATTTTG
TTAAAATTCGCGTTAAATTTTTGTTAAATCAGCTCATTTTTTAACCAATAGGCCGAAATCGGCAAAATCC
CTTATAAATCAAAAGAATAGACCGAGATAGGGT
[37 nt withheld, positions 5144-5180]
AAAGAACGTGGACTCCAACGTCAAAGG
[49 nt withheld, positions 5208-5256]
T
[91 nt withheld, positions 5258-5348]
G
[124 nt withheld, positions 5350-5473]
CCATTCGCCATTCAGGCTGCGCAACTGTTGGGAAGGGCGATCGGTGCGGGCCTCTTCGCTATTACGCCAG
CTAGAGTC
Features (pLannotate 1.2.2; 21 found; start..end, strand, type, name):
      1..304     +  enhancer       CMV enhancer: human cytomegalovirus immediate early enhancer
    305..508     +  promoter       CMV promoter: human cytomegalovirus (CMV) immediate early promoter
    624..646     +  promoter       SRα promoter (fragment): hybrid promoter consisting of the SV40 early promoter plus part of the long terminal repeat of human T-lymphotrophic virus 1
    670..1242    +  intron         β-globin intron: intron from rabbit β-globin gene
   1327..1413    +  CDS            IL6 (fragment): IL6_MUSPF - Experimental evidence at transcript level: Swiss-Prot protein existence level 2. Acts as an essential factor in bone homeostasis and on vessels directly or indirectly by induction of VEGF, resulting in increased angiogenesis activity and vascular permeability. Induces, through 'trans-signaling' and synergistically with IL1B and TNF, the production of VEGF. Involved in metabolic controls, is discharged into the bloodstream after muscle contraction increasing lipolysis and improving insulin resistance (By similarity). 'Trans-signaling' in central nervous system also regulates energy
   1414..1923    +  CDS            Nluc: NanoLuc® luciferase human codon-optimized
   1921..2199    +  CDS            CGA (fragment): GLHA_HUMAN - Experimental evidence at protein level: Swiss-Prot protein existence level 1. Shared alpha chain of the active heterodimeric glycoprotein hormones thyrotropin/thyroid stimulating hormone/TSH, lutropin/luteinizing hormone/LH, follitropin/follicle stimulating hormone/FSH and choriogonadotropin/CG. These hormones bind specific receptors on target cells that in turn activate downstream signaling pathways. From Homo sapiens (Human).
   2200..2256    +  CDS            CA6 (fragment): CAH6_BOVIN - Experimental evidence at protein level: Swiss-Prot protein existence level 1. Reversible hydration of carbon dioxide. Its role in saliva is unknown. From Bos taurus (Bovine).
   2290..2310    +  misc_feature   MCS (fragment): pBluescript multiple cloning site
   2350..2368    -  promoter       T7 promoter: promoter for bacteriophage T7 RNA polymerase
   2378..2417    +  CDS            lacZα (fragment): LacZα fragment of β-galactosidase; lacZ fragment
   2427..2482    +  intron         small t intron (fragment): SV40 (simian virus 40) small t antigen intron
   2482..2619    +  CDS            large T antigen (fragment): large T antigen from SV40 (simian virus 40)
   2642..2763    +  polyA_signal   SV40 poly(A) signal: SV40 polyadenylation signal
   2962..3550    -  rep_origin     ori: high-copy-number ColE1/pMB1/pBR322/pUC origin of replication
   3721..4581    -  CDS            AmpR: β-lactamase; bla; confers resistance to ampicillin, carbenicillin, and related antibiotics
   4582..4686    -  promoter       AmpR promoter: bla
   4781..4816    +  CDS            rop (fragment): Rop protein, which maintains plasmids at low copy number; rop
   4918..5017    +  misc_feature   bom (fragment): basis of mobility region from pBR322
   5045..5473    -  rep_origin     f1 ori (sequence partly withheld): f1 bacteriophage origin of replication; arrow indicates direction of (+) strand synthesis
   5477..5545    -  CDS            lacZα (fragment): LacZα fragment of β-galactosidase; lacZ fragment
