[The description below was written by a language model from this plasmid's Addgene catalogue record and pLannotate feature annotations shown in this document.]
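Description:
pXJ-Nluc-_(PLRSKK)-CA1-19 is a mammalian expression and luciferase reporter plasmid built on a modified pXJ40 backbone, with a sequenced length of about 5.5 kb. It is maintained in E. coli as a high-copy plasmid through a ColE1/pUC-type origin and selected with ampicillin via the β-lactamase gene. An f1 origin and remnants of pBR322 and lacZα sequence are also present. The record states that there is no mammalian selection marker, so the plasmid is suited to transient transfection.

The expression cassette is driven by the CMV immediate-early enhancer and promoter, followed by a rabbit β-globin intron that promotes efficient processing of the transcript. It ends with SV40 small t intron/large T fragments and the SV40 polyadenylation signal. The open reading frame begins with a short segment annotated as an IL6 fragment, whose position suggests a secretion signal peptide, although the record does not say so. This is followed by codon-optimised NanoLuc luciferase fused to a fragment of human CGA, the common α subunit of the glycoprotein hormones. A short stretch matching carbonic anhydrase 6 comes next, probably the "CA1-19" element in the name. The "PLRSKK" designation appears to denote an engineered peptide motif in the modified α subunit, but its nature is not explained in the record. The catalogue lists a C-terminal Myc tag, which the feature table does not annotate. The insert was cloned between NotI and XhoI and derives from a synthetic gene.

The stated purpose is expression of Nluc-tagged modified CGα in mammalian cells for a lectin-captured luciferase reporter assay, in which captured glycoprotein would be quantified through NanoLuc activity.
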