Addgene plasmid #232657: pXJ-Nluc-_(PLRSKK)-CA1-19
Purpose: Nluc-tagged modified CG_ in mammalian cells; lectin-captured luciferase reporter assay
Depositing lab: Chen-Yang Shen. Depositing organization: Institute of Biomedical Sciences, Academia Sinica. Publication: Genetic insights into carbohydrate sulfotransferase 8 and its impact on the immunotherapy efficacy of cancer. Chou WC, Chen WT, Kuo CT, Chang YM, Lu YS, Li CW, Hung MC, Shen CY. Cell Rep. 2024 Jan 23;43(1):113641. doi: 10.1016/j.celrep.2023.113641. Epub 2023 Dec 30. PubMed 38165805.
Backbone
  Vector backbone: modified pXJ40
  Backbone size w/o insert (bp): 4612
  Vector type: Mammalian Expression, Luciferase
  Selectable markers: No mammalian selection marker
Growth in bacteria
  Bacterial resistance: Ampicillin, 100 μg/mL
  Growth temperature: 37°C
  Growth strain: DH5alpha
  Copy number: High Copy
Gene/Insert
  Gene/Insert name: CGA (alt names: CG-ALPHA; LHA)
  Species: H. sapiens (human)
  Insert size (bp): 967
  Entrez Gene: CGA (a.k.a. CG-ALPHA, FSHA, GPA1, GPHA1, GPHa, HCG, LHA, TSHA)
  Promoter: CMV
  Tag / fusion protein: Myc (C terminal on insert)
  Cloning method: Restriction Enzyme; 5′ cloning site NotI (not destroyed); 3′ cloning site XhoI (not destroyed)
  Sequencing primers: 5′ Bglob-intron-F; 3′ SV40pA-R
Resource information
  A portion of this plasmid was derived from a plasmid made by: from synthetic gene in pBluescript II SK(+) vector
Terms and licenses: Academic/Nonprofit Terms; Industry Terms: Not Available to Industry
How to cite: pXJ-Nluc-_(PLRSKK)-CA1-19 was a gift from Chen-Yang Shen (Addgene plasmid # 232657 ; http://n2t.net/addgene:232657 ; RRID:Addgene_232657)
